>Addgene plasmid #8990 | pRK7-HA-S6K1-F5A-E389-deltaCT | addgene partial sequence | sequence record 17534 | 8990 with rRps6-F (ATTTGCCTCCCTACCTCACA)
CTGCTGAAAGAAATGCTGCTTCTCGTCTTGGAGCTGGCCCTGGGGATGCTGGAGAAGTCCAAGCGCATCC
ATTTTTTAGACACATTAACTGGGAAGAGCTTTTGGCTCGGAAGGTGGAGCCCCCCTTTAAGCCTCTGTTG
CAATCTGAAGAGGATGTGAGTCAGTTTGATTCAAAGTTTACTCGTCAGACACCTGTTGACAGCCCCGATG
ACTCAACTCTCAGTGAAAGTGCCAACCAGGTCTTTCTGGGTTTCGAATATGTGGCTCCATCTGTACTTGA
AAGTGTGAAAGACTAGTTTTCTTTTGAACCAAAAATCCGATCGCCTCGAAGATTTATTGGTAGCCCACGA
ACGCCTGTCAGCCCAGTCAAATTCTCTCCTGGGGATTTCTGGGGACGAGGTGCTTCAGCCAGCACAGCAA
ATCCTCAGACACCTGTGGAATACCCAATGGAAACAAGTGGAATAGAGCAGATGGATGTGACAACGAGCGG
GGAAGCTTCAGCGCCACTTCCAATCCGACAGCCCAACTCTGGGCCATACAAAAAACAAGCTTTTCCTATG
ATCTCCAAACGGCCAGAGCACCTGCGTATGAATCTATGATGAAACAATGCTTTTATTAATGCAAATGCAA
AAAGGAAACAAATCCTGGAAGGGGATGTGTGAGGATCCCCCGGGCTGCAGGAATTCAATCGATGGCCGCC
ATGGCCCAACTTGTTTATTGCAGCTTATAATGGTTACAAATAAAGCAATAGCATCACAAATTTCACAAAT
AAAGCATTTTTTTCACTGC
