>Addgene plasmid #8990 | pRK7-HA-S6K1-F5A-E389-deltaCT | addgene partial sequence | sequence record 17535 | SP6 5'-ATTTAGGTGACACTATAG-3'
CCCAGGTCCAACTGCACCTCGGTTCTAAGCTTCTGCAGGTCGACTCTAGAATGTACCCATACGATGTTCC
AGATTACGCTGCAGGAGTGGCTGACATAGACCTGGACCAGCCAGAGGATGCAGGCTCTGAGGATGAGCTG
GAGGAGGGGGGTCAGTTAAATGAAAGCATGGACCATGGGGGAGTTGGACCATATGAACTTGGCATGGAAC
ATTGTGAGAAATTTGAAATCTCAGAAACTAGTGTGAACAGAGGGCCAGAAAAAATCAGACCAGAATGTTT
TGAGCTACTTCGGGTACTTGGTAAAGGGGGCTATGGAAAGGTTTTT
