[The description below was written by a language model from this plasmid's Addgene catalogue record.]
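Description:
pRK7-HA-S6K1-F5A-E389-deltaCT is a mammalian expression plasmid built on the pRK7 backbone (about 4.7 kb without insert). It is propagated in E. coli as a high-copy plasmid under ampicillin selection. The record does not list the promoter, polyadenylation signal or origin of replication, and no feature table is provided, so the regulatory elements driving expression cannot be confirmed from the available information. No mammalian selection marker is recorded, which suggests transient transfection, although this is not stated.

The insert, roughly 1.5 kb and cloned between XbaI and EcoRI sites that both remain intact, encodes rat S6K1 (Rps6kb1, p70 S6 kinase alpha) with an N-terminal HA epitope tag for detection or immunoprecipitation of the expressed protein. The coding sequence carries three changes. F5A is a phenylalanine-to-alanine substitution near the N-terminus. T389E replaces the threonine at position 389 with glutamate, a substitution generally used to mimic phosphorylation; Thr389 is known as the hydrophobic-motif site whose phosphorylation depends on mTOR. A stop codon at amino acid 402 removes the C-terminal region, which gives the "deltaCT" in the name.

The construct is associated with work identifying a conserved motif required for mTOR signaling. Combining an N-terminal point mutation with a phosphomimetic residue and a C-terminal deletion fits structure-function studies of how different S6K1 regions contribute to its regulation by mTOR. It would typically be compared with wild-type and single-mutant versions of the HA-tagged kinase in cultured mammalian cells.
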