Addgene plasmid #8990: pRK7-HA-S6K1-F5A-E389-deltaCT
Depositing lab: John Blenis. Depositing organization: Harvard Medical School. Publication: Identification of a conserved motif required for mTOR signaling. Schalm SS, Blenis J. Curr Biol. 2002 Apr 16. 12(8):632-9. 10.1016/S0960-9822(02)00762-5 PubMed 11967149.
Backbone
  Vector backbone: pRK7
  Backbone size w/o insert (bp): 4700
  Vector type: Mammalian Expression
Growth in bacteria
  Bacterial resistance: Ampicillin, 100 μg/mL
  Growth temperature: 37°C
  Growth strain: DH5alpha
  Copy number: High Copy
Gene/Insert
  Gene/Insert name: S6K1
  Species: R. norvegicus (rat)
  Insert size (bp): 1500
  Mutation: F5A, T389E, stop codon at amino acid 402
  Entrez Gene: Rps6kb1 (a.k.a. p70 S6K-alpha)
  Tag / fusion protein: HA (N terminal on insert)
  Cloning method: Restriction Enzyme; 5′ cloning site XbaI (not destroyed); 3′ cloning site EcoRI (not destroyed)
  Sequencing primers: 5′ SP6
Terms and licenses: Academic/Nonprofit Terms; Industry Terms: Not Available to Industry
How to cite: pRK7-HA-S6K1-F5A-E389-deltaCT was a gift from John Blenis (Addgene plasmid # 8990 ; http://n2t.net/addgene:8990 ; RRID:Addgene_8990)
